Addgene plasmid #161915: pEGFP-N1-HPGD-FLAGC
Purpose: Expresses human HPGD with a C-terminal FLAG-GFP tag. Confers G418 resistance.
Depositing lab: Sébastien Britton. Depositing organization: CNRS UMR 5089, Institute of Pharmacology and Structural Biology (IPBS). Publication: SDR enzymes oxidize specific lipidic alkynylcarbinols into cytotoxic protein-reactive species. Demange P, Joly E, Marcoux J, Zanon PRA, Listunov D, Rulliere P, Barthes C, Noirot C, Izquierdo JB, Rozie A, Pradines K, Hee R, de Brito MV, Marcellin M, Serre RF, Bouchez O, Burlet-Schiltz O, Oliveira MCF, Ballereau S, Bernardes-Genisson V, Maraval V, Calsou P, Hacker SM, Genisson Y, Chauvin R, Britton S. Elife. 2022 May 10;11. pii: 73913. doi: 10.7554/eLife.73913. PubMed 35535493.
Backbone
  Vector backbone: pEGFP-N1-FLAGC
  Backbone manufacturer: Addgene #60360
  Backbone size w/o insert (bp): 4706
  Total vector size (bp): 5521
  Vector type: Mammalian Expression
  Selectable markers: Neomycin (select with G418)
Growth in bacteria
  Bacterial resistance: Kanamycin, 50 μg/mL
  Growth temperature: 37°C
  Growth strain: DH5alpha
  Copy number: High Copy
Gene/Insert
  Gene/Insert name: HPGD
  Species: H. sapiens (human)
  Insert size (bp): 803
  Entrez Gene: HPGD (a.k.a. 15-PGDH, PGDH, PGDH1, PHOAR1, SDR36C1)
  Promoter: CMV
  Tag / fusion protein: FLAG-GFP (C terminal on insert)
  Cloning method: Restriction Enzyme; 5′ cloning site XhoI (not destroyed); 3′ cloning site MluI (not destroyed)
  Sequencing primers: 5′ SEQ-CMV-F (GTAGGCGTGTACGGTGGGAGG); 3′ SEQ-GFPN-R (CTCCTCGCCCTTGCTCACC)
Terms and licenses: Academic/Nonprofit Terms; Industry Terms: Not Available to Industry
How to cite: pEGFP-N1-HPGD-FLAGC was a gift from Sébastien Britton (Addgene plasmid # 161915 ; http://n2t.net/addgene:161915 ; RRID:Addgene_161915)
