[The description below was written by a language model from this plasmid's Addgene catalogue record and pLannotate feature annotations shown in this document.]
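Description:
pEGFP-N1-HPGD-FLAGC is a 5.5 kb mammalian expression plasmid built on the pEGFP-N1-FLAGC backbone, designed to produce human HPGD (15-hydroxyprostaglandin dehydrogenase, also called 15-PGDH or SDR36C1) fused at its C terminus to a FLAG epitope followed by EGFP. The roughly 800 bp HPGD coding sequence was inserted between the XhoI and MluI sites, both of which remain intact. It lies immediately downstream of the human cytomegalovirus immediate-early enhancer and promoter, which drive strong constitutive transcription in mammalian cells. The feature table shows a short FLAG-matching segment (annotated as a fragment of 3xFLAG, its length consistent with a single epitope) directly after HPGD. The mammalian codon-optimised EGFP open reading frame follows, and the transcript ends at an SV40 polyadenylation signal.

The plasmid replicates in E. coli from a high-copy ColE1/pUC-type origin and also carries an f1 origin for single-stranded DNA production. A single Tn5 aminoglycoside phosphotransferase gene (NeoR/KanR) provides selection in both hosts. A bacterial bla-type promoter expresses it for kanamycin resistance, while the adjacent SV40 enhancer/early promoter and an HSV TK polyadenylation signal express it in mammalian cells for G418 selection of stable transfectants. The small ble, bGH poly(A) and SV40 large T antigen fragments in the annotation appear to be partial matches to backbone sequence rather than functional elements.

The fusion allows HPGD to be followed by fluorescence or detected and immunoprecipitated through the FLAG or GFP moieties. HPGD is a short-chain dehydrogenase/reductase, and the construct is associated with work on how such enzymes oxidise lipidic alkynylcarbinols into cytotoxic, protein-reactive species.
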