Features (pLannotate 1.2.2; 16 found; start..end, strand, type, name):
     11..808     +  CDS            HPGD: PGDH_HUMAN - Also known as PGDH1, SDR36C1. Experimental evidence at protein level: Swiss-Prot protein existence level 1. Primary enzyme catalyzing the conversion of hydroxylated arachidonic acid species to their corresponding oxidized metabolites (Probable). Prostaglandin inactivation, catalyzes the first step in the catabolic pathway of the prostaglandins. Contributes to the regulation of events that are under the control of prostaglandin levels (PubMed:15574495, PubMed:16828555, PubMed:8086429). Catalyzes the NAD- dependent dehydrogenation of lipoxin A4 to form 15-oxo-lipoxin A4 (PubMed:1083
    815..838     +  CDS            3xFLAG (fragment): three tandem FLAG® epitope tags
    854..1573    +  CDS            EGFP: the original enhanced GFP (Yang et al., 1996) mammalian codon-optimized
   1590..1673    +  CDS            large T antigen (fragment): large T antigen from SV40 (simian virus 40)
   1696..1817    +  polyA_signal   SV40 poly(A) signal: SV40 polyadenylation signal
   1851..2279    -  rep_origin     f1 ori (sequence partly withheld): f1 bacteriophage origin of replication; arrow indicates direction of (+) strand synthesis
   2306..2410    +  promoter       AmpR promoter: bla
   2412..2769    +  promoter       SV40 promoter: SV40 enhancer and early promoter
   2804..3598    +  CDS            NeoR/KanR: aminoglycoside phosphotransferase from Tn5; aph(3')-II (or nptII); confers resistance to neomycin, kanamycin, and G418 (Geneticin®)
   3619..3771    +  CDS            ble (fragment): BLE_KLEPN - Experimental evidence at protein level: Swiss-Prot protein existence level 1. Binding protein with a strong affinity to the bleomycin family of antibiotics. Binds to CL990; an antimitotic-antibiotic compound. From Klebsiella pneumoniae.
   3830..3877    +  polyA_signal   HSV TK poly(A) signal: herpes simplex virus thymidine kinase polyadenylation signal (Cole and Stacy, 1985)
   3968..3984    -  polyA_signal   bGH poly(A) signal (fragment): bovine growth hormone polyadenylation signal
   4206..4794    +  rep_origin     ori: high-copy-number ColE1/pMB1/pBR322/pUC origin of replication
   4969..5272    +  enhancer       CMV enhancer: human cytomegalovirus immediate early enhancer
   5273..5476    +  promoter       CMV promoter: human cytomegalovirus (CMV) immediate early promoter
   5499..6       +  misc_feature   MCS (fragment) (across the origin): multiple cloning site
>Addgene plasmid #161915 | pEGFP-N1-HPGD-FLAGC | addgene full sequence | sequence record 320524 | Addgene NGS Result
TCGAGCCACCATGCACGTGAACGGCAAAGTGGCGCTGGTGACCGGCGCGGCTCAGGGCATAGGCAGAGCC
TTTGCAGAGGCGCTGCTGCTTAAGGGCGCCAAGGTAGCGCTGGTGGATTGGAATCTTGAAGCAGGTGTAC
AGTGTAAAGCTGCCCTGGATGAGCAGTTTGAACCTCAGAAGACTCTGTTCATCCAGTGCGATGTGGCTGA
CCAGCAACAACTGAGAGACACTTTTAGAAAAGTTGTAGACCACTTTGGAAGACTGGACATTTTGGTCAAT
AATGCTGGAGTGAATAATGAGAAAAACTGGGAAAAAACTCTGCAAATTAATTTGGTTTCTGTTATCAGTG
GAACCTATCTTGGTTTGGATTACATGAGTAAGCAAAATGGAGGTGAAGGCGGCATCATTATCAATATGTC
ATCTTTAGCAGGACTCATGCCCGTTGCACAGCAGCCGGTTTATTGTGCTTCAAAGCATGGCATAGTTGGA
TTCACACGCTCAGCAGCGTTGGCTGCTAATCTTATGAACAGTGGTGTGAGACTGAATGCCATTTGTCCAG
GCTTTGTTAACACAGCCATCCTTGAATCAATTGAAAAAGAAGAAAACATGGGACAATATATAGAATATAA
GGATCATATCAAGGATATGATTAAATACTATGGAATTTTGGACCCACCATTGATTGCCAATGGATTGATA
ACACTCATTGAAGATGATGCTTTAAATGGTGCTATTATGAAGATCACAACTTCTAAGGGAATTCATTTTC
AAGACTATGATACAACTCCATTTCAAGCAAAAACCCAAACGCGTGATTACAAGGATGACGACGATAAGCC
ACCGGTCGCCACCATGGTGAGCAAGGGCGAGGAGCTGTTCACCGGGGTGGTGCCCATCCTGGTCGAGCTG
GACGGCGACGTAAACGGCCACAAGTTCAGCGTGTCCGGCGAGGGCGAGGGCGATGCCACCTACGGCAAGC
TGACCCTGAAGTTCATCTGCACCACCGGCAAGCTGCCCGTGCCCTGGCCCACCCTCGTGACCACCCTGAC
CTACGGCGTGCAGTGCTTCAGCCGCTACCCCGACCACATGAAGCAGCACGACTTCTTCAAGTCCGCCATG
CCCGAAGGCTACGTCCAGGAGCGCACCATCTTCTTCAAGGACGACGGCAACTACAAGACCCGCGCCGAGG
TGAAGTTCGAGGGCGACACCCTGGTGAACCGCATCGAGCTGAAGGGCATCGACTTCAAGGAGGACGGCAA
CATCCTGGGGCACAAGCTGGAGTACAACTACAACAGCCACAACGTCTATATCATGGCCGACAAGCAGAAG
AACGGCATCAAGGTGAACTTCAAGATCCGCCACAACATCGAGGACGGCAGCGTGCAGCTCGCCGACCACT
ACCAGCAGAACACCCCCATCGGCGACGGCCCCGTGCTGCTGCCCGACAACCACTACCTGAGCACCCAGTC
CGCCCTGAGCAAAGACCCCAACGAGAAGCGCGATCACATGGTCCTGCTGGAGTTCGTGACCGCCGCCGGG
ATCACTCTCGGCATGGACGAGCTGTACAAGTAAAGCGGCCGCGACTCTAGATCATAATCAGCCATACCAC
ATTTGTAGAGGTTTTACTTGCTTTAAAAAACCTCCCACACCTCCCCCTGAACCTGAAACATAAAATGAAT
GCAATTGTTGTTGTTAACTTGTTTATTGCAGCTTATAATGGTTACAAATAAAGCAATAGCATCACAAATT
TCACAAATAAAGCATTTTTTTCACTGCATTCTAGTTGTGGTTTGTCCAAACTCATCAATGTATCTTAAGG
CGTAAATTGTAAGCGTTAATATTTTGTTAAAATTCGCGTTAAATTTTTGTTAAATCAGCTCATTTTTTAA
CCAATAGGCCGAAATCGGCAAAATCCCTTATAAATCAAAAGAATAGACCGAGATAGGGT
[37 nt withheld, positions 1950-1986]
AAAGAACGTGGACTCCAACGTCAAAGG
[49 nt withheld, positions 2014-2062]
T
[91 nt withheld, positions 2064-2154]
G
[124 nt withheld, positions 2156-2279]
CAGGTGGCACTTTTCGGGGAAATGTGCGCGGAACCCCTATTTGTTTATTTTTCTAAATACATTCAAATAT
GTATCCGCTCATGAGACAATAACCCTGATAAATGCTTCAATAATATTGAAAAAGGAAGAGTCCTGAGGCG
GAAAGAACCAGCTGTGGAATGTGTGTCAGTTAGGGTGTGGAAAGTCCCCAGGCTCCCCAGCAGGCAGAAG
TATGCAAAGCATGCATCTCAATTAGTCAGCAACCAGGTGTGGAAAGTCCCCAGGCTCCCCAGCAGGCAGA
AGTATGCAAAGCATGCATCTCAATTAGTCAGCAACCATAGTCCCGCCCCTAACTCCGCCCATCCCGCCCC
TAACTCCGCCCAGTTCCGCCCATTCTCCGCCCCATGGCTGACTAATTTTTTTTATTTATGCAGAGGCCGA
GGCCGCCTCGGCCTCTGAGCTATTCCAGAAGTAGTGAGGAGGCTTTTTTGGAGGCCTAGGCTTTTGCAAA
GATCGATCAAGAGACAGGATGAGGATCGTTTCGCATGATTGAACAAGATGGATTGCACGCAGGTTCTCCG
GCCGCTTGGGTGGAGAGGCTATTCGGCTATGACTGGGCACAACAGACAATCGGCTGCTCTGATGCCGCCG
TGTTCCGGCTGTCAGCGCAGGGGCGCCCGGTTCTTTTTGTCAAGACCGACCTGTCCGGTGCCCTGAATGA
ACTGCAAGACGAGGCAGCGCGGCTATCGTGGCTGGCCACGACGGGCGTTCCTTGCGCAGCTGTGCTCGAC
GTTGTCACTGAAGCGGGAAGGGACTGGCTGCTATTGGGCGAAGTGCCGGGGCAGGATCTCCTGTCATCTC
ACCTTGCTCCTGCCGAGAAAGTATCCATCATGGCTGATGCAATGCGGCGGCTGCATACGCTTGATCCGGC
TACCTGCCCATTCGACCACCAAGCGAAACATCGCATCGAGCGAGCACGTACTCGGATGGAAGCCGGTCTT
GTCGATCAGGATGATCTGGACGAAGAGCATCAGGGGCTCGCGCCAGCCGAACTGTTCGCCAGGCTCAAGG
CGAGCATGCCCGACGGCGAGGATCTCGTCGTGACCCATGGCGATGCCTGCTTGCCGAATATCATGGTGGA
AAATGGCCGCTTTTCTGGATTCATCGACTGTGGCCGGCTGGGTGTGGCGGACCGCTATCAGGACATAGCG
TTGGCTACCCGTGATATTGCTGAAGAGCTTGGCGGCGAATGGGCTGACCGCTTCCTCGTGCTTTACGGTA
TCGCCGCTCCCGATTCGCAGCGCATCGCCTTCTATCGCCTTCTTGACGAGTTCTTCTGAGCGGGACTCTG
GGGTTCGAAATGACCGACCAAGCGACGCCCAACCTGCCATCACGAGATTTCGATTCCACCGCCGCCTTCT
ATGAAAGGTTGGGCTTCGGAATCGTTTTCCGGGACGCCGGCTGGATGATCCTCCAGCGCGGGGATCTCAT
GCTGGAGTTCTTCGCCCACCCTAGGGGGAGGCTAACTGAAACACGGAAGGAGACAATACCGGAAGGAACC
CGCGCTATGACGGCAATAAAAAGACAGAATAAAACGCACGGTGTTGGGTCGTTTGTTCATAAACGCGGGG
TTCGGTCCCAGGGCTGGCACTCTGTCGATACCCCACCGAGACCCCATTGGGGCCAATACGCCCGCGTTTC
TTCCTTTTCCCCACCCCACCCCCCAAGTTCGGGTGAAGGCCCAGGGCTCGCAGCCAACGTCGGGGCGGCA
GGCCCTGCCATAGCCTCAGGTTACTCATATATACTTTAGATTGATTTAAAACTTCATTTTTAATTTAAAA
GGATCTAGGTGAAGATCCTTTTTGATAATCTCATGACCAAAATCCCTTAACGTGAGTTTTCGTTCCACTG
AGCGTCAGACCCCGTAGAAAAGATCAAAGGATCTTCTTGAGATCCTTTTTTTCTGCGCGTAATCTGCTGC
TTGCAAACAAAAAAACCACCGCTACCAGCGGTGGTTTGTTTGCCGGATCAAGAGCTACCAACTCTTTTTC
CGAAGGTAACTGGCTTCAGCAGAGCGCAGATACCAAATACTGTTCTTCTAGTGTAGCCGTAGTTAGGCCA
CCACTTCAAGAACTCTGTAGCACCGCCTACATACCTCGCTCTGCTAATCCTGTTACCAGTGGCTGCTGCC
AGTGGCGATAAGTCGTGTCTTACCGGGTTGGACTCAAGACGATAGTTACCGGATAAGGCGCAGCGGTCGG
GCTGAACGGGGGGTTCGTGCACACAGCCCAGCTTGGAGCGAACGACCTACACCGAACTGAGATACCTACA
GCGTGAGCTATGAGAAAGCGCCACGCTTCCCGAAGGGAGAAAGGCGGACAGGTATCCGGTAAGCGGCAGG
GTCGGAACAGGAGAGCGCACGAGGGAGCTTCCAGGGGGAAACGCCTGGTATCTTTATAGTCCTGTCGGGT
TTCGCCACCTCTGACTTGAGCGTCGATTTTTGTGATGCTCGTCAGGGGGGCGGAGCCTATGGAAAAACGC
CAGCAACGCGGCCTTTTTACGGTTCCTGGCCTTTTGCTGGCCTTTTGCTCACATGTTCTTTCCTGCGTTA
TCCCCTGATTCTGTGGATAACCGTATTACCGCCATGCATTAGTTATTAATAGTAATCAATTACGGGGTCA
TTAGTTCATAGCCCATATATGGAGTTCCGCGTTACATAACTTACGGTAAATGGCCCGCCTGGCTGACCGC
CCAACGACCCCCGCCCATTGACGTCAATAATGACGTATGTTCCCATAGTAACGCCAATAGGGACTTTCCA
TTGACGTCAATGGGTGGAGTATTTACGGTAAACTGCCCACTTGGCAGTACATCAAGTGTATCATATGCCA
AGTACGCCCCCTATTGACGTCAATGACGGTAAATGGCCCGCCTGGCATTATGCCCAGTACATGACCTTAT
GGGACTTTCCTACTTGGCAGTACATCTACGTATTAGTCATCGCTATTACCATGGTGATGCGGTTTTGGCA
GTACATCAATGGGCGTGGATAGCGGTTTGACTCACGGGGATTTCCAAGTCTCCACCCCATTGACGTCAAT
GGGAGTTTGTTTTGGCACCAAAATCAACGGGACTTTCCAAAATGTCGTAACAACTCCGCCCCATTGACGC
AAATGGGCGGTAGGCGTGTACGGTGGGAGGTCTATATAAGCAGAGCTGGTTTAGTGAACCGTCAGATCCG
CTAGCGCTACCGGACTCAGATC
