Features (pLannotate 1.2.2; 16 found; start..end, strand, type, name):
     11..808     +  CDS            HPGD: PGDH_HUMAN - Also known as PGDH1, SDR36C1. Experimental evidence at protein level: Swiss-Prot protein existence level 1. Primary enzyme catalyzing the conversion of hydroxylated arachidonic acid species to their corresponding oxidized metabolites (Probable). Prostaglandin inactivation, catalyzes the first step in the catabolic pathway of the prostaglandins. Contributes to the regulation of events that are under the control of prostaglandin levels (PubMed:15574495, PubMed:16828555, PubMed:8086429). Catalyzes the NAD- dependent dehydrogenation of lipoxin A4 to form 15-oxo-lipoxin A4 (PubMed:1083
    815..838     +  CDS            3xFLAG (fragment): three tandem FLAG® epitope tags
    854..1573    +  CDS            EGFP: the original enhanced GFP (Yang et al., 1996) mammalian codon-optimized
   1590..1673    +  CDS            large T antigen (fragment): large T antigen from SV40 (simian virus 40)
   1696..1817    +  polyA_signal   SV40 poly(A) signal: SV40 polyadenylation signal
   1851..2279    -  rep_origin     f1 ori (sequence partly withheld): f1 bacteriophage origin of replication; arrow indicates direction of (+) strand synthesis
   2306..2410    +  promoter       AmpR promoter: bla
   2412..2769    +  promoter       SV40 promoter: SV40 enhancer and early promoter
   2804..3598    +  CDS            NeoR/KanR: aminoglycoside phosphotransferase from Tn5; aph(3')-II (or nptII); confers resistance to neomycin, kanamycin, and G418 (Geneticin®)
   3619..3771    +  CDS            ble (fragment): BLE_KLEPN - Experimental evidence at protein level: Swiss-Prot protein existence level 1. Binding protein with a strong affinity to the bleomycin family of antibiotics. Binds to CL990; an antimitotic-antibiotic compound. From Klebsiella pneumoniae.
   3830..3877    +  polyA_signal   HSV TK poly(A) signal: herpes simplex virus thymidine kinase polyadenylation signal (Cole and Stacy, 1985)
   3968..3984    -  polyA_signal   bGH poly(A) signal (fragment): bovine growth hormone polyadenylation signal
   4206..4794    +  rep_origin     ori: high-copy-number ColE1/pMB1/pBR322/pUC origin of replication
   4969..5272    +  enhancer       CMV enhancer: human cytomegalovirus immediate early enhancer
   5273..5476    +  promoter       CMV promoter: human cytomegalovirus (CMV) immediate early promoter
   5499..6       +  misc_feature   MCS (fragment) (across the origin): multiple cloning site
>Addgene plasmid #161915 | pEGFP-N1-HPGD-FLAGC | analyzer sequence | sequence record 314098
TCGAGCCACCATGCACGTGAACGGCAAAGTGGCGCTGGTGACCGGCGCGGCTCAGGGCATAGGCAGAGCC
TTTGCAGAGGCGCTGCTGCTTAAGGGCGCCAAGGTAGCGCTGGTGGATTGGAATCTTGAAGCAGGTGTAC
AGTGTAAAGCTGCCCTGGATGAGCAGTTTGAACCTCAGAAGACTCTGTTCATCCAGTGCGATGTGGCTGA
CCAGCAACAACTGAGAGACACTTTTAGAAAAGTTGTAGACCACTTTGGAAGACTGGACATTTTGGTCAAT
AATGCTGGAGTGAATAATGAGAAAAACTGGGAAAAAACTCTGCAAATTAATTTGGTTTCTGTTATCAGTG
GAACCTATCTTGGTTTGGATTACATGAGTAAGCAAAATGGAGGTGAAGGCGGCATCATTATCAATATGTC
ATCTTTAGCAGGACTCATGCCCGTTGCACAGCAGCCGGTTTATTGTGCTTCAAAGCATGGCATAGTTGGA
TTCACACGCTCAGCAGCGTTGGCTGCTAATCTTATGAACAGTGGTGTGAGACTGAATGCCATTTGTCCAG
GCTTTGTTAACACAGCCATCCTTGAATCAATTGAAAAAGAAGAAAACATGGGACAATATATAGAATATAA
GGATCATATCAAGGATATGATTAAATACTATGGAATTTTGGACCCACCATTGATTGCCAATGGATTGATA
ACACTCATTGAAGATGATGCTTTAAATGGTGCTATTATGAAGATCACAACTTCTAAGGGAATTCATTTTC
AAGACTATGATACAACTCCATTTCAAGCAAAAACCCAAACGCGTGATTACAAGGATGACGACGATAAGCC
ACCGGTCGCCACCATGGTGAGCAAGGGCGAGGAGCTGTTCACCGGGGTGGTGCCCATCCTGGTCGAGCTG
GACGGCGACGTAAACGGCCACAAGTTCAGCGTGTCCGGCGAGGGCGAGGGCGATGCCACCTACGGCAAGC
TGACCCTGAAGTTCATCTGCACCACCGGCAAGCTGCCCGTGCCCTGGCCCACCCTCGTGACCACCCTGAC
CTACGGCGTGCAGTGCTTCAGCCGCTACCCCGACCACATGAAGCAGCACGACTTCTTCAAGTCCGCCATG
CCCGAAGGCTACGTCCAGGAGCGCACCATCTTCTTCAAGGACGACGGCAACTACAAGACCCGCGCCGAGG
TGAAGTTCGAGGGCGACACCCTGGTGAACCGCATCGAGCTGAAGGGCATCGACTTCAAGGAGGACGGCAA
CATCCTGGGGCACAAGCTGGAGTACAACTACAACAGCCACAACGTCTATATCATGGCCGACAAGCAGAAG
AACGGCATCAAGGTGAACTTCAAGATCCGCCACAACATCGAGGACGGCAGCGTGCAGCTCGCCGACCACT
ACCAGCAGAACACCCCCATCGGCGACGGCCCCGTGCTGCTGCCCGACAACCACTACCTGAGCACCCAGTC
CGCCCTGAGCAAAGACCCCAACGAGAAGCGCGATCACATGGTCCTGCTGGAGTTCGTGACCGCCGCCGGG
ATCACTCTCGGCATGGACGAGCTGTACAAGTAAAGCGGCCGCGACTCTAGATCATAATCAGCCATACCAC
ATTTGTAGAGGTTTTACTTGCTTTAAAAAACCTCCCACACCTCCCCCTGAACCTGAAACATAAAATGAAT
GCAATTGTTGTTGTTAACTTGTTTATTGCAGCTTATAATGGTTACAAATAAAGCAATAGCATCACAAATT
TCACAAATAAAGCATTTTTTTCACTGCATTCTAGTTGTGGTTTGTCCAAACTCATCAATGTATCTTAAGG
CGTAAATTGTAAGCGTTAATATTTTGTTAAAATTCGCGTTAAATTTTTGTTAAATCAGCTCATTTTTTAA
CCAATAGGCCGAAATCGGCAAAATCCCTTATAAATCAAAAGAATAGACCGAGATAGGGT
[37 nt withheld, positions 1950-1986]
AAAGAACGTGGACTCCAACGTCAAAGG
[49 nt withheld, positions 2014-2062]
T
[91 nt withheld, positions 2064-2154]
G
[124 nt withheld, positions 2156-2279]
CAGGTGGCACTTTTCGGGGAAATGTGCGCGGAACCCCTATTTGTTTATTTTTCTAAATACATTCAAATAT
GTATCCGCTCATGAGACAATAACCCTGATAAATGCTTCAATAATATTGAAAAAGGAAGAGTCCTGAGGCG
GAAAGAACCAGCTGTGGAATGTGTGTCAGTTAGGGTGTGGAAAGTCCCCAGGCTCCCCAGCAGGCAGAAG
TATGCAAAGCATGCATCTCAATTAGTCAGCAACCAGGTGTGGAAAGTCCCCAGGCTCCCCAGCAGGCAGA
AGTATGCAAAGCATGCATCTCAATTAGTCAGCAACCATAGTCCCGCCCCTAACTCCGCCCATCCCGCCCC
TAACTCCGCCCAGTTCCGCCCATTCTCCGCCCCATGGCTGACTAATTTTTTTTATTTATGCAGAGGCCGA
GGCCGCCTCGGCCTCTGAGCTATTCCAGAAGTAGTGAGGAGGCTTTTTTGGAGGCCTAGGCTTTTGCAAA
GATCGATCAAGAGACAGGATGAGGATCGTTTCGCATGATTGAACAAGATGGATTGCACGCAGGTTCTCCG
GCCGCTTGGGTGGAGAGGCTATTCGGCTATGACTGGGCACAACAGACAATCGGCTGCTCTGATGCCGCCG
TGTTCCGGCTGTCAGCGCAGGGGCGCCCGGTTCTTTTTGTCAAGACCGACCTGTCCGGTGCCCTGAATGA
ACTGCAAGACGAGGCAGCGCGGCTATCGTGGCTGGCCACGACGGGCGTTCCTTGCGCAGCTGTGCTCGAC
GTTGTCACTGAAGCGGGAAGGGACTGGCTGCTATTGGGCGAAGTGCCGGGGCAGGATCTCCTGTCATCTC
ACCTTGCTCCTGCCGAGAAAGTATCCATCATGGCTGATGCAATGCGGCGGCTGCATACGCTTGATCCGGC
TACCTGCCCATTCGACCACCAAGCGAAACATCGCATCGAGCGAGCACGTACTCGGATGGAAGCCGGTCTT
GTCGATCAGGATGATCTGGACGAAGAGCATCAGGGGCTCGCGCCAGCCGAACTGTTCGCCAGGCTCAAGG
CGAGCATGCCCGACGGCGAGGATCTCGTCGTGACCCATGGCGATGCCTGCTTGCCGAATATCATGGTGGA
AAATGGCCGCTTTTCTGGATTCATCGACTGTGGCCGGCTGGGTGTGGCGGACCGCTATCAGGACATAGCG
TTGGCTACCCGTGATATTGCTGAAGAGCTTGGCGGCGAATGGGCTGACCGCTTCCTCGTGCTTTACGGTA
TCGCCGCTCCCGATTCGCAGCGCATCGCCTTCTATCGCCTTCTTGACGAGTTCTTCTGAGCGGGACTCTG
GGGTTCGAAATGACCGACCAAGCGACGCCCAACCTGCCATCACGAGATTTCGATTCCACCGCCGCCTTCT
ATGAAAGGTTGGGCTTCGGAATCGTTTTCCGGGACGCCGGCTGGATGATCCTCCAGCGCGGGGATCTCAT
GCTGGAGTTCTTCGCCCACCCTAGGGGGAGGCTAACTGAAACACGGAAGGAGACAATACCGGAAGGAACC
CGCGCTATGACGGCAATAAAAAGACAGAATAAAACGCACGGTGTTGGGTCGTTTGTTCATAAACGCGGGG
TTCGGTCCCAGGGCTGGCACTCTGTCGATACCCCACCGAGACCCCATTGGGGCCAATACGCCCGCGTTTC
TTCCTTTTCCCCACCCCACCCCCCAAGTTCGGGTGAAGGCCCAGGGCTCGCAGCCAACGTCGGGGCGGCA
GGCCCTGCCATAGCCTCAGGTTACTCATATATACTTTAGATTGATTTAAAACTTCATTTTTAATTTAAAA
GGATCTAGGTGAAGATCCTTTTTGATAATCTCATGACCAAAATCCCTTAACGTGAGTTTTCGTTCCACTG
AGCGTCAGACCCCGTAGAAAAGATCAAAGGATCTTCTTGAGATCCTTTTTTTCTGCGCGTAATCTGCTGC
TTGCAAACAAAAAAACCACCGCTACCAGCGGTGGTTTGTTTGCCGGATCAAGAGCTACCAACTCTTTTTC
CGAAGGTAACTGGCTTCAGCAGAGCGCAGATACCAAATACTGTCCTTCTAGTGTAGCCGTAGTTAGGCCA
CCACTTCAAGAACTCTGTAGCACCGCCTACATACCTCGCTCTGCTAATCCTGTTACCAGTGGCTGCTGCC
AGTGGCGATAAGTCGTGTCTTACCGGGTTGGACTCAAGACGATAGTTACCGGATAAGGCGCAGCGGTCGG
GCTGAACGGGGGGTTCGTGCACACAGCCCAGCTTGGAGCGAACGACCTACACCGAACTGAGATACCTACA
GCGTGAGCTATGAGAAAGCGCCACGCTTCCCGAAGGGAGAAAGGCGGACAGGTATCCGGTAAGCGGCAGG
GTCGGAACAGGAGAGCGCACGAGGGAGCTTCCAGGGGGAAACGCCTGGTATCTTTATAGTCCTGTCGGGT
TTCGCCACCTCTGACTTGAGCGTCGATTTTTGTGATGCTCGTCAGGGGGGCGGAGCCTATGGAAAAACGC
CAGCAACGCGGCCTTTTTACGGTTCCTGGCCTTTTGCTGGCCTTTTGCTCACATGTTCTTTCCTGCGTTA
TCCCCTGATTCTGTGGATAACCGTATTACCGCCATGCATTAGTTATTAATAGTAATCAATTACGGGGTCA
TTAGTTCATAGCCCATATATGGAGTTCCGCGTTACATAACTTACGGTAAATGGCCCGCCTGGCTGACCGC
CCAACGACCCCCGCCCATTGACGTCAATAATGACGTATGTTCCCATAGTAACGCCAATAGGGACTTTCCA
TTGACGTCAATGGGTGGAGTATTTACGGTAAACTGCCCACTTGGCAGTACATCAAGTGTATCATATGCCA
AGTACGCCCCCTATTGACGTCAATGACGGTAAATGGCCCGCCTGGCATTATGCCCAGTACATGACCTTAT
GGGACTTTCCTACTTGGCAGTACATCTACGTATTAGTCATCGCTATTACCATGGTGATGCGGTTTTGGCA
GTACATCAATGGGCGTGGATAGCGGTTTGACTCACGGGGATTTCCAAGTCTCCACCCCATTGACGTCAAT
GGGAGTTTGTTTTGGCACCAAAATCAACGGGACTTTCCAAAATGTCGTAACAACTCCGCCCCATTGACGC
AAATGGGCGGTAGGCGTGTACGGTGGGAGGTCTATATAAGCAGAGCTGGTTTAGTGAACCGTCAGATCCG
CTAGCGCTACCGGACTCAGATC
